>Addgene plasmid #136366 | pINTO-N3::hTET3 F1072C | addgene full sequence | sequence record 272011 | Addgene NGS Result
ATCCAGGACAGACTTGGCTCGCTGGTGGGCCAGGACAGCGGGTATGTGGGGGGTCTTCCCAAGAACGTTA
AGGAAAAGCTGCTGAGCTTGAAGACTTTACAAAGCGAGCTATTCGAAGTTGAAAAGGAATTTCAGGTGGA
GATGTTTGAGCTAGAGAACAAGTTTCTGCAGAAGTACAAGCCCATTTGGGAGCAGCGGTCCAGGATCATT
TCAGGACAAGAGCAACCCAAGCCGGAACAGATCGCAAAGGGCCAAGAGATTGTGGAGTCACTCAATGAGA
CGGAGTTGCAATTGCATGAAGAATCTGCTTAGGGTTAGGCGTTTTGCGCTGCTTCGCGATGTACGGGCCA
GATATACGCGTTGACATTGATTATTGACTAGTTATTAATAGTAATCAATTACGGGGTCATTAGTTCATAG
CCCATATATGGAGTTCCGCGTTACATAACTTACGGTAAATGGCCCGCCTGGCTGACCGCCCAACGACCCC
CGCCCATTGACGTCAATAATGACGTATGTTCCCATAGTAACGCCAATAGGGACTTTCCATTGACGTCAAT
GGGTGGAGTATTTACGGTAAACTGCCCACTTGGCAGTACATCAAGTGTATCATATGCCAAGTACGCCCCC
TATTGACGTCAATGACGGTAAATGGCCCGCCTGGCATTATGCCCAGTACATGACCTTATGGGACTTTCCT
ACTTGGCAGTACATCTACGTATTAGTCATCGCTATTACCATGGTGATGCGGTTTTGGCAGTACATCAATG
GGCGTGGATAGCGGTTTGACTCACGGGGATTTCCAAGTCTCCACCCCATTGACGTCAATGGGAGTTTGTT
TTGGCACCAAAATCAACGGGACTTTCCAAAATGTCGTAACAACTCCGCCCCATTGACGCAAATGGGCGGT
AGGCGTGTACGGTGGGAGGTCTATATAAGCAGAGCTCTCCCTATCAGTGATAGAGATCTCCCTATCAGTG
ATAGAGATCGTCGACGAGCTCGTTTAGTGAACCGTCAGATCGCCTGGAGACGCCATCCACGCTGTTTTGA
CCTCCATAGAAGACACCGGGACCGATCCAGCCTCCGGACTCTAGCGTTTAAACTTAAGGCCACCATGGAC
TACAAGGATGACGACGATAAGGGCAGCGGATACCCATACGACGTGCCTGACTACGCCGGCAGCGCTAGCG
CATGGTCCCATCCTCAATTCGAGAAAGGCGGCGGATCTGGCGGTGGAAGCGGAGGCTCCGCCTGGAGCCA
CCCTCAGTTCGAAAAGTCCGGCAGCGAGAACCTGTACTTCCAGGGCTCCACCGGTAGCGGTACCGAGCTC
GGATCCGATGGAGGACTCGACAGCCAGTTTCAGGTGCCCCTGGCCGTCCAGCCGGACCTGCCAGGCCTTT
ATGACTTCCCTCAGCGCCAGGTGATGGTAGGGAGCTTCCCGGGGTCTGGGCTCTCCATGGCTGGGAGTGA
GTCCCAACTCCGAGGGGGTGGAGATGGTCGAAAGAAACGGAAACGGTGTGGTACTTGTGAGCCCTGCCGG
CGGCTGGAAAACTGTGGCGCTTGCACTAGCTGTACCAACCGCCGCACGCACCAGATCTGCAAACTGCGAA
AATGTGAGGTGCTGAAGAAAAAAGTAGGGCTTCTCAAGGAGGTGGAAATAAAGGCTGGTGAAGGAGCCGG
GCCGTGGGGACAAGGAGCGGCTGTCAAGACAGGCTCAGAGCTCAGCCCAGTTGATGGACCTGTTCCAGGT
CAGATGGACTCAGGGCCAGTGTACCATGGGGACTCACGGCAGCTAAGCGCCTCAGGGGTGCCGGTCAATG
GTGCTAGAGAGCCCGCTGGACCCAGTCTGCTGGGGACTGGGGGTCCTTGGCGGGTAGACCAAAAGCCCGA
CTGGGAGGCTGCCCCAGGCCCAGCTCATACTGCTCGCCTGGAAGATGCCCACGATCTGGTGGCCTTTTCG
GCTGTGGCCGAAGCTGTGTCCTCTTATGGGGCCCTTAGCACCCGGCTCTATGAAACCTTCAACCGTGAGA
TGAGTCGTGAGGCTGGGAACAACAGCAGGGGACCCCGGCCAGGGCCTGAGGGCTGCTCTGCTGGCAGCGA
AGACCTTGACACACTGCAGACGGCCCTGGCCCTCGCGCGGCATGGTATGAAACCACCCAACTGCAACTGC
GATGGCCCAGAATGCCCTGACTACCTCGAGTGGCTGGAGGGGAAGATCAAGTCTGTGGTCATGGAAGGAG
GGGAGGAGCGGCCCAGGCTCCCAGGGCCTCTGCCTCCTGGTGAGGCCGGCCTCCCAGCACCAAGCACCAG
GCCACTCCTCAGCTCAGAGGTGCCCCAGATCTCTCCCCAAGAGGGCCTGCCCCTGTCCCAGAGTGCCCTG
AGCATTGCCAAGGAAAAAAACATCAGCTTGCAGACCGCCATTGCCATTGAGGCCCTCACACAGCTCTCCT
CTGCCCTCCCGCAGCCTTCTCATTCCACCCCCCAGGCTTCTTGCCCCCTTCCTGAGGCCTTGTCACCTCC
TGCCCCTTTCAGATCTCCCCAGTCTTACCTCCGGGCTCCCTCATGGCCTGTGGTTCCTCCTGAAGAGCAC
TCATCTTTTGCTCCTGATAGCTCTGCCTTCCCTCCAGCAACTCCTAGAACTGAGTTCCCTGAAGCCTGGG
GCACTGACACCCCTCCAGCAACGCCCCGGAGCTCCTGGCCCATGCCTCGCCCAAGCCCCGATCCCATGGC
TGAACTGGAGCAGTTGTTGGGCAGCGCCAGTGATTACATCCAGTCAGTATTCAAGCGGCCTGAGGCCCTG
CCTACCAAGCCCAAGGTCAAGGTGGAGGCACCCTCTTCCTCCCCGGCCCCGGCCCCATCCCCTGTACTTC
AGAGGGAGGCTCCCACGCCATCCTCGGAGCCCGACACCCACCAGAAGGCCCAGACCGCCCTGCAGCAGCA
CCTCCACCACAAGCGCAGCCTCTTCCTAGAACAGGTGCACGACACCTCCTTCCCTGCTCCTTCAGAGCCT
TCTGCTCCTGGCTGGTGGCCCCCACCAAGTTCACCTGTCCCACGGCTTCCAGACAGACCACCCAAGGAGA
AGAAGAAGAAGCTCCCAACACCAGCTGGAGGTCCCGTGGGAACGGAGAAAGCTGCCCCTGGGATCAAGCC
CAGTGTCCGAAAGCCCATTCAGATCAAGAAGTCCAGGCCCCGGGAAGCACAGCCCCTCTTCCCACCTGTC
CGACAGATTGTCCTGGAAGGGCTTAGGTCCCCAGCCTCCCAGGAAGTGCAGGCTCATCCACCGGCCCCTC
TGCCTGCCTCACAGGGCTCTGCTGTGCCCCTGCCCCCAGAACCTTCTCTTGCGCTATTTGCACCTAGTCC
CTCCAGGGACAGCCTGCTGCCCCCTACTCAGGAAATGAGGTCCCCCAGCCCCATGACAGCCTTGCAGCCA
GGCTCCACTGGCCCTCTTCCCCCTGCCGATGACAAGCTGGAAGAGCTCATCCGGCAGTTTGAGGCTGAAT
TTGGAGATAGCTTTGGGCTTCCCGGCCCCCCTTCTGTGCCCATTCAGGACCCCGAGAACCAGCAAACATG
TCTCCCAGCCCCTGAGAGCCCCTTTGCTACCCGTTCCCCCAAGCAAATCAAGATTGAGTCTTCGGGGGCT
GTGACTGTGCTCTCAACCACCTGCTTCCATTCAGAGGAGGGAGGACAGGAGGCCACACCCACCAAGGCTG
AGAACCCACTCACACCCACCCTCAGTGGCTTCTTGGAGTCACCTCTTAAGTACCTGGACACACCCACCAA
GAGTCTGCTGGACACACCTGCCAAGAGAGCCCAGGCCGAGTTCCCCACCTGCGATTGCGTCGAACAAATA
GTGGAGAAAGATGAAGGTCCATATTATACTCACTTGGGATCTGGCCCCACGGTCGCCTCTATCCGGGAAC
TCATGGAGGAGCGGTATGGAGAGAAGGGGAAAGCCATCCGGATCGAGAAGGTCATCTACACGGGGAAGGA
GGGAAAGAGCTCCCGCGGTTGCCCCATTGCAAAGTGGGTGATCCGCAGGCACACGCTGGAGGAGAAGCTA
CTCTGCCTGGTGCGGCACCGGGCAGGCCACCACTGCCAGAACGCTGTGATCGTCATCCTCATCCTGGCCT
GGGAGGGCATTCCCCGTAGCCTCGGAGACACCCTCTACCAGGAGCTCACCGACACCCTCCGGAAGTATGG
GAACCCCACCAGCCGGAGATGCGGCCTCAACGATGACCGGACCTGCGCTTGCCAAGGCAAAGACCCCAAC
ACCTGTGGTGCCTCCTTCTCCTTTGGTTGTTCCTGGAGCATGTACTTCAACGGCTGCAAGTATGCTCGGA
GCAAGACACCTCGCAAGTTCCGCCTCGCAGGGGACAATCCCAAAGAGGAAGAAGTGCTCCGGAAGAGTTT
CCAGGACCTGGCCACCGAAGTCGCTCCCCTGTACAAGCGACTGGCCCCTCAGGCCTATCAGAACCAGGTG
ACCAACGAGGAAATAGCGATTGACTGCCGTCTGGGGCTGAAGGAAGGACGGCCCTTCGCGGGGGTCACGG
CCTGCATGGACTGCTGTGCCCACGCCCACAAGGACCAGCATAACCTCTACAATGGGTGCACCGTGGTCTG
CACCCTGACCAAGGAAGACAATCGCTGCGTGGGCAAGATTCCCGAGGATGAGCAGCTGCATGTTCTCCCC
CTGTACAAGATGGCCAACACGGATGAGTTTGGTAGCGAGGAGAACCAGAATGCAAAGGTGGGCAGCGGAG
CCATCCAGGTGCTCACCGCCTTCCCCCGCGAGGTCCGACGCCTGCCCGAGCCTGCCAAGTCCTGCCGCCA
GCGGCAGCTGGAAGCCAGAAAGGCAGCAGCCGAGAAGAAGAAGATTCAGAAGGAGAAGCTGAGCACTCCG
GAGAAGATCAAGCAGGAGGCCCTGGAGCTGGCGGGCATTACGTCGGACCCAGGCCTGTCTCTGAAGGGTG
GATTGTCCCAGCAAGGCCTGAAGCCCTCCCTCAAGGTGGAGCCGCAGAACCACTTCAGCTCCTTCAAGTA
CAGCGGCAACGCGGTGGTGGAGAGCTACTCGGTGCTGGGCAACTGCCGGCCCTCCGACCCTTACAGCATG
AACAGCGTGTACTCCTACCACTCCTACTATGCACAGCCCAGCCTGACCTCCGTCAATGGCTTCCACTCCA
AGTACGCTCTCCCGTCTTTTAGCTACTATGGCTTTCCATCCAGCAACCCCGTCTTCCCCTCTCAGTTCCT
GGGTCCTGGTGCCTGGGGGCATAGTGGCAGCAGTGGCAGTTTTGAGAAGAAGCCAGACCTCCACGCTCTG
CACAACAGCCTGAGCCCGGCCTACGGTGGTGCTGAGTTTGCCGAGCTGCCCAGCCAGGCTGTTCCCACAG
ACGCCCACCACCCCACTCCTCACCACCAGCAGCCTGCGTACCCAGGCCCCAAGGAGTATCTGCTTCCCAA
GGCCCCCCTACTCCACTCAGTGTCCAGGGACCCCTCCCCCTTTGCCCAGAGCTCCAACTGCTACAACAGA
TCCATCAAGCAAGAGCCAGTAGACCCGCTGACCCAGGCTGAGCCTGTGCCCAGAGACGCTGGCAAGATGG
GCAAGACACCTCTGTCCGAGGTGTCTCAGAATGGAGGACCCAGTCACCTTTGGGGACAGTACTCAGGAGG
CCCAAGCATGTCCCCCAAGAGGACTAACGGTGTGGGTGGCAGCTGGGGTGTGTTCTCGTCTGGGGAGAGT
CCTGCCATCGTCCCTGACAAGCTCAGTTCCTTTGGGGCCAGCTGCCTGGCCCCTTCCCACTTCACAGATG
GCCAGTGGGGGCTGTTCCCCGGTGAGGGGCAGCAGGCAGCTTCCCACTCTGGAGGACGGCTGCGAGGCAA
ACCGTGGAGCCCCTGCAAGTTTGGGAACAGCACCTCGGCCTTGGCTGGGCCCAGCCTGACTGAGAAGCCG
TGGGCGCTGGGGGCAGGGGATTTCAACTCGGCCCTGAAAGGTAGTCCTGGGTTCCAAGACAAGCTGTGGA
ACCCCATGAAAGGAGAGGAGGGCAGGATTCCAGCCGCAGGGGCCAGCCAGCTGGACAGGGCCTGGCAGTC
CTTTGGTCTGCCCCTGGGATCCAGCGAGAAGCTGTTTGGGGCTCTGAAGTCAGAGGAGAAGCTGTGGGAC
CCCTTCAGCCTGGAGGAGGGGCCGGCTGAGGAGCCCCCCAGCAAGGGAGCGGTGAAGGAGGAGAAGGGCG
GTGGTGGTGCGGAGGAGGAAGAGGAGGAGCTGTGGTCGGACAGTGAACACAACTTCCTGGACGAGAACAT
CGGCGGCGTGGCCGTGGCCCCAGCCCACGGCTCCATCCTCATCGAGTGTGCCCGGCGGGAGCTGCACGCC
ACCACGCCGCTTAAGAAGCCCAACCGCTGCCACCCCACCCGCATCTCGCTGGTCTTCTACCAGCACAAGA
ACCTCAACCAGCCCAACCACGGGCTGGCCCTCTGGGAAGCCAAGATGAAGCAGCTGGCGGAGAGGGCACG
GGCACGGCAGGAGGAGGCTGCCCGGCTGGGCCTGGGCCAGCAGGAGGCCAAGCTCTACGGGAAGAAGCGC
AAGTGGGGGGGCACTGTGGTTGCTGAGCCCCAGCAGAAAGAGAAGAAGGGGGTCGTCCCCACCCGGCAGG
CACTGGCTGTGCCCACAGACTCGGCGGTCACCGTGTCCTCCTATGCCTACACGAAGGTCACTGGCCCCTA
CAGCCGCTGGATCCTGTGAATTCTGCAGATATCCAGCACAGTGGCGGCCGCTCGAGTCTAGAGGGCCCGT
TTAAACCCGCTGATCAGCCTCGACTGTGCCTTCTAGTTGCCAGCCATCTGTTGTTTGCCCCTCCCCCGTG
CCTTCCTTGACCCTGGAAGGTGCCACTCCCACTGTCCTTTCCTAATAAAATGAGGAAATTGCATCGCATT
GTCTGAGTAGGTGTCATTCTATTCTGGGGGGTGGGGTGGGGCAGGACAGCAAGGGGGAGGATTGGGAAGA
CAATAGCAGGCATGCTGGGGATGCGGTGGGCTCTATGGCTTCTGAGGCGGAAAGAACCAGCTGGGGCTCT
AGGGGGTATCCCC
[124 nt withheld, positions 7084-7207]
C
[91 nt withheld, positions 7209-7299]
A
[49 nt withheld, positions 7301-7349]
CCTTTGACGTTGGAGTCCACGTTCTTT
[37 nt withheld, positions 7377-7413]
ACCCTATCTCGGTCTATTCTTTTGATTTATAAGGGATTTTGCCGATTTCGGCCTATTGGTTAAAAAATGA
GCTGATTTAACAAAAATTTAACGCGAATTAATTCTGTGGAATGTGTGTCAGTTAGGGTGTGGAAAGTCCC
CAGGCTCCCCAGCAGGCAGAAGTATGCAAAGCATGCATCTCAATTAGTCAGCAACCAGGTGTGGAAAGTC
CCCAGGCTCCCCAGCAGGCAGAAGTATGCAAAGCATGCATCTCAATTAGTCAGCAACCATAGTCCCGCCC
CTAACTCCGCCCATCCCGCCCCTAACTCCGCCCAGTTCCGCCCATTCTCCGCCCCATGGCTGACTAATTT
TTTTTATTTATGCAGAGGCCGAGGCCGCCTCTGCCTCTGAGCTATTCCAGAAGTAGTGAGGAGGCTTTTT
TGGAGGCCTAGGCTTTTGCAAAAAGCTCCCGGGAGCTTGTATATCCATTTTCGGATCTGATCAGCACGTG
TTGACAATTAATCATCGGCATAGTATATCGGCATAGTATAATACGACAAGGTGAGGAACTAAACCATGGC
CAAGTTGACCAGTGCCGTTCCGGTGCTCACCGCGCGCGACGTCGCCGGAGCGGTCGAGTTCTGGACCGAC
CGGCTCGGGTTCTCCCGGGACTTCGTGGAGGACGACTTCGCCGGTGTGGTCCGGGACGACGTGACCCTGT
TCATCAGCGCGGTCCAGGACCAGGTGGTGCCGGACAACACCCTGGCCTGGGTGTGGGTGCGCGGCCTGGA
CGAGCTGTACGCCGAGTGGTCGGAGGTCGTGTCCACGAACTTCCGGGACGCCTCCGGGCCGGCCATGACC
GAGATCGGCGAGCAGCCGTGGGGGCGGGAGTTCGCCCTGCGCGACCCGGCCGGCAACTGCGTGCACTTCG
TGGCCGAGGAGCAGGACTGACACGTGCTACGAGATTTCGATTCCACCGCCGCCTTCTATGAAAGGTTGGG
CTTCGGAATCGTTTTCCGGGACGCCGGCTGGATGATCCTCCAGCGCGGGGATCTCATGCTGGAGTTCTTC
GCCCACCCCAACTTGTTTATTGCAGCTTATAATGGTTACAAATAAAGCAATAGCATCACAAATTTCACAA
ATAAAGCATTTTTTTCACTGCATTCTAGTTGTGGTTTGTCCAAACTCATCAATGTATCTTATCATGTCTG
TATACCGTCGACCTCTAGCTAGAGCTTGGCGTAATCATGGTCATAGCTGTTTCCTGTGTGAAATTGTTAT
CCGCTCACAATTCCACACAACATACGAGCCGGAAGCATAAAGTGTAAAGCCTGGGGTGCCTAATGAGTGA
GCTAACTCACATTAATTGCGTTGCGCTCACTGCCCGCTTTCCAGTCGGGAAACCTGTCGTGCCAGCTGCA
TTAATGAATCGGCCAACGCGCGGGGAGAGGCGGTTTGCGTATTGGGCGCTCTTCCGCTAGTCTGCAATGA
GTTCGAGTTGGCGCGCCTGTCATTCTAAATCTCTCTTTCAGCCTAAAGCTTTTTCCCCGTATCCCCCCAG
GTGTCTGCAGGCTCAAAGAGCAGCGAGAAGCGTTCAGAGGAAAGCGATCCCGTGCCACCTTCCCCGTGCC
CGGGCTGTCCCCGCACGCTGCCGGCTCGGGGATGCGGGGGGAGCGCCGGACCGGAGCGGAGCCCCGGGCG
GCTCGCTGCTGCCCCCTAGCGGGGGAGGGACGTAATTACATCCCTGGGGGCTTTGGGAGGGGGCTGTCCC
CGTGAGCTCCCAGGCGCGCCTGTCATTCTAAATCTCTCTTTCAGCCTAAAGCTTTTTCCCCGTATCCCCC
CAGGTGTCTGCAGGCTCAAAGAGCAGCGAGAAGCGTTCAGAGGAAAGCGATCCCGTGCCACCTTCCCCGT
GCCCGGGCTGTCCCCGCACGCTGCCGGCTCGGGGATGCGGGGGGAGCGCCGGACCGGAGCGGAGCCCCGG
GCGGCTCGCTGCTGCCCCCTAGCGGGGGAGGGACGTAATTACATCCCTGGGGGCTTTGGGGGGGGGCTGT
CCCCGTGAGCTCCCAGGCGCGCCAACTCGGTACTCGGGGATTTAATTAAGCTCTTCCGCTTCCTCGCTCA
CTGACTCGCTGCGCTCGGTCGTTCGGCTGCGGCGAGCGGTATCAGCTCACTCAAAGGCGGTAATACGGTT
ATCCACAGAATCAGGGGATAACGCAGGAAAGAACATGTGAGCAAAAGGCCAGCAAAAGGCCAGGAACCGT
AAAAAGGCCGCGTTGCTGGCGTTTTTCCATAGGCTCCGCCCCCCTGACGAGCATCACAAAAATCGACGCT
CAAGTCAGAGGTGGCGAAACCCGACAGGACTATAAAGATACCAGGCGTTTCCCCCTGGAAGCTCCCTCGT
GCGCTCTCCTGTTCCGACCCTGCCGCTTACCGGATACCTGTCCGCCTTTCTCCCTTCGGGAAGCGTGGCG
CTTTCTCATAGCTCACGCTGTAGGTATCTCAGTTCGGTGTAGGTCGTTCGCTCCAAGCTGGGCTGTGTGC
ACGAACCCCCCGTTCAGCCCGACCGCTGCGCCTTATCCGGTAACTATCGTCTTGAGTCCAACCCGGTAAG
ACACGACTTATCGCCACTGGCAGCAGCCACTGGTAACAGGATTAGCAGAGCGAGGTATGTAGGCGGTGCT
ACAGAGTTCTTGAAGTGGTGGCCTAACTACGGCTACACTAGAAGAACAGTATTTGGTATCTGCGCTCTGC
TGAAGCCAGTTACCTTCGGAAAAAGAGTTGGTAGCTCTTGATCCGGCAAACAAACCACCGCTGGTAGCGG
TGGTTTTTTTGTTTGCAAGCAGCAGATTACGCGCAGAAAAAAAGGATCTCAAGAAGATCCTTTGATCTTT
TCTACGGGGTCTGACGCTCAGTGGAACGAAAACTCACGTTAAGGGATTTTGGTCATGAGATTATCAAAAA
GGATCTTCACCTAGATCCTTTTAAATTAAAAATGAAGTTTTAAATCAATCTAAAGTATATATGAGTAAAC
TTGGTCTGACAGTTACCAATGCTTAATCAGTGAGGCACCTATCTCAGCGATCTGTCTATTTCGTTCATCC
ATAGTTGCCTGACTCCCCGTCGTGTAGATAACTACGATACGGGAGGGCTTACCATCTGGCCCCAGTGCTG
CAATGATACCGCGAGAACCACGCTCACCGGCTCCAGATTTATCAGCAATAAACCAGCCAGCCGGAAGGGC
CGAGCGCAGAAGTGGTCCTGCAACTTTATCCGCCTCCATCCAGTCTATTAATTGTTGCCGGGAAGCTAGA
GTAAGTAGTTCGCCAGTTAATAGTTTGCGCAACGTTGTTGCCATTGCTACAGGCATCGTGGTGTCACGCT
CGTCGTTTGGTATGGCTTCATTCAGCTCCGGTTCCCAACGATCAAGGCGAGTTACATGATCCCCCATGTT
GTGCAAAAAAGCGGTTAGCTCCTTCGGTCCTCCGATCGTTGTCAGAAGTAAGTTGGCCGCAGTGTTATCA
CTCATGGTTATGGCAGCACTGCATAATTCTCTTACTGTCATGCCATCCGTAAGATGCTTTTCTGTGACTG
GTGAGTACTCAACCAAGTCATTCTGAGAATAGTGTATGCGGCGACCGAGTTGCTCTTGCCCGGCGTCAAT
ACGGGATAATACCGCGCCACATAGCAGAACTTTAAAAGTGCTCATCATTGGAAAACGTTCTTCGGGGCGA
AAACTCTCAAGGATCTTACCGCTGTTGAGATCCAGTTCGATGTAACCCACTCGTGCACCCAACTGATCTT
CAGCATCTTTTACTTTCACCAGCGTTTCTGGGTGAGCAAAAACAGGAAGGCAAAATGCCGCAAAAAAGGG
AATAAGGGCGACACGGAAATGTTGAATACTCATACTCTTCCTTTTTCAATATTATTGAAGCATTTATCAG
GGTTATTGTCTCATGAGCGGATACATATTTGAATGTATTTAGAAAAATAAACAAATAGGGGTTCCGCGCA
CATTTCCCCGAAAAGTGCCACCTGACGTCGACGGATCGGGAGATCTCCCGATCCCCTATGGTGCACTCTC
AGTACAATCTGCTCTGATGCCGCATAGTTAAGCCAGTATCTGCTCCCTGCTTGTGTGTTGGAGGTCGCTG
AGTAGTGCGCGAGCAAAATTTAAGCTACAACAAGGCAAGGCTTGACCGACAATTGTTAATTAAGCTAGCA
GTCTGCAATGAGTTCGAGTTGGCGCGCCTGTCATTCTAAATCTCTCTTTCAGCCTAAAGCTTTTTCCCCG
TATCCCCCCAGGTGTCTGCAGGCTCAAAGAGCAGCGAGAAGCGTTCAGAGGAAAGCGATCCCGTGCCACC
TTCCCCGTGCCCGGGCTGTCCCCGCACGCTGCCGGCTCGGGGATGCGGGGGGAGCGCCGGACCGGAGCGG
AGCCCCGGGCGGCTCGCTGCTGCCCCCTAGCGGGGGAGGGACGTAATTACATCCCTGGGGGCTTTGGGAG
GGGGCTGTCCCCGTGAGCTCCCAGGCGCGCCTGTCATTCTAAATCTCTCTTTCAGCCTAAAGCTTTTTCC
CCGTATCCCCCCAGGTGTCTGCAGGCTCAAAGAGCAGCGAGAAGCGTTCAGAGGAAAGCGATCCCGTGCC
ACCTTCCCCGTGCCCGGGCTGTCCCCGCACGCTGCCGGCTCGGGGATGCGGGGGGAGCGCCGGACCGGAG
CGGAGCCCCGGGCGGCTCGCTGCTGCCCCCTAGCGGGGGAGGGACGTAATTACATCCCTGGGGGCTTTGG
GGGGGGGCTGTCCCCGTGAGCTCCCAGGCGCGCCAACTCGGTACTCGGGGATGCTAGCGCACCATCAACG
AGGAGGACATCTTGGCTAACCAACCCCTGTTGTTACAGTCC
Features (pLannotate 1.2.2; 25 found; start..end, strand, type, name):
    363..742     +  enhancer       CMV enhancer: human cytomegalovirus immediate early enhancer
    743..946     +  promoter       CMV promoter: human cytomegalovirus (CMV) immediate early promoter
    948..967     +  promoter       PLtetO-1 promoter (fragment): modified phage lambda PL promoter with tet operator sites (Lutz and Bujard, 1997)
    969..988     +  promoter       PLtetO-1 promoter (fragment): modified phage lambda PL promoter with tet operator sites (Lutz and Bujard, 1997)
    996..1029    +  promoter       TRE3GV promoter (fragment): 3rd-generation Tet-responsive promoter that can be activated by binding of Tet-On® 3G, optimized for retroviral and lentiviral vectors
   1121..1143    +  CDS            3xFLAG (fragment): three tandem FLAG® epitope tags
   1253..1276    +  CDS            Strep-Tag II: peptide that binds Strep-Tactin®, an engineered form of streptavidin
   1352..6733    +  CDS            TET3: TET3_HUMAN - Also known as KIAA0401. Experimental evidence at protein level: Swiss-Prot protein existence level 1. Dioxygenase that catalyzes the conversion of the modified genomic base 5-methylcytosine (5mC) into 5-hydroxymethylcytosine (5hmC) and plays a key role in epigenetic chromatin reprogramming in the zygote following fertilization (PubMed:31928709). Also mediates subsequent conversion of 5hmC into 5-formylcytosine (5fC), and conversion of 5fC to 5-carboxylcytosine (5caC). Conversion of 5mC into 5hmC, 5fC and 5caC probably constitutes the first step in cytosine demethylation (By simila
   6814..7038    +  polyA_signal   bGH poly(A) signal: bovine growth hormone polyadenylation signal
   7042..7063    +  promoter       SV40 promoter (fragment): SV40 enhancer and early promoter
   7084..7512    +  rep_origin     f1 ori (sequence partly withheld): f1 bacteriophage origin of replication; arrow indicates direction of (+) strand synthesis
   7526..7855    +  promoter       SV40 promoter: SV40 enhancer and early promoter
   7903..7950    +  promoter       EM7 promoter: synthetic bacterial promoter&nbsp
   7969..8343    +  CDS            BleoR: antibiotic-binding protein; Sh ble from Streptoalloteichus hindustanus; confers resistance to bleomycin, phleomycin, and Zeocin™
   8353..8478    +  CDS            ble (fragment): BLE_KLEPN - Experimental evidence at protein level: Swiss-Prot protein existence level 1. Binding protein with a strong affinity to the bleomycin family of antibiotics. Binds to CL990; an antimitotic-antibiotic compound. From Klebsiella pneumoniae.
   8473..8594    +  polyA_signal   SV40 poly(A) signal: SV40 polyadenylation signal
   8665..8687    -  protein_bind   lac operator (fragment): The lac repressor binds to the lac operator to inhibit transcription in E. coli. This inhibition can be relieved by adding lactose or isopropyl-β-D-thiogalactopyranoside (IPTG). lac repressor encoded by lacI
   8691..8721    -  promoter       lac promoter: promoter for the E. coli lac operon
   8736..8757    -  protein_bind   CAP binding site: CAP binding activates transcription in the presence of cAMP. E. coli catabolite activator protein
   8770..8862    -  CDS            lacI (fragment): lac repressor; lacI; The lac repressor binds to the lac operator to inhibit transcription in E. coli. This inhibition can be relieved by adding lactose or isopropyl-β-D-thiogalactopyranoside (IPTG).
   9677..10265   -  rep_origin     ori: high-copy-number ColE1/pMB1/pBR322/pUC origin of replication
  10436..11296   -  CDS            AmpR: β-lactamase; bla; confers resistance to ampicillin, carbenicillin, and related antibiotics
  11297..11401   -  promoter       AmpR promoter: bla
  11460..11512   -  misc_feature   bom (fragment): basis of mobility region from pBR322
  12186..303     +  CDS            NAP1 (fragment) (across the origin): NAP1_YEAST - Experimental evidence at protein level: Swiss-Prot protein existence level 1. Acidic protein, which assembles histones into an octamer (in vitro). Involved in the regulation of the localization and the function of the septins during mitosis. Involved in the function of B-type cyclins. From Saccharomyces cerevisiae (strain ATCC 204508 / S288c) (Baker's yeast).
