[The description below was written by a language model from this plasmid's Addgene catalogue record and pLannotate feature annotations shown in this document.]
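Description:
pINTO-N3::hTET3 F1072C is a mammalian expression plasmid of about 12.3 kb, built by Gibson assembly of a roughly 5.4 kb human TET3 coding sequence into the 6.9 kb pINTO-N3 backbone. It is maintained in E. coli through a high-copy ColE1/pUC-type origin and an ampicillin resistance gene (bla), and it also carries an f1 phage origin. For selection in mammalian cells, an SV40 early promoter followed by the bacterial EM7 promoter drives the Sh ble gene (Zeocin resistance), terminated by an SV40 polyadenylation signal.

The expression cassette uses the CMV immediate-early enhancer and promoter. Directly downstream are two short matches to tet operator-containing promoters, which suggests a CMV/TetO arrangement that could be repressed by the Tet repressor and induced with tetracycline or doxycycline in suitable host cells. The catalogue entry does not itself describe inducibility. The open reading frame begins with N-terminal tags supplied by the backbone, recorded as FLAG, HA and 2xStrepTagII. The automated annotation picked up only a FLAG fragment and one Strep-Tag II. These tags are fused to TET3, and the transcript ends at a bGH polyadenylation signal. A few other annotated fragments, including a yeast NAP1 match spanning the origin and lac-region remnants, have no function stated in the record.

TET3 is a dioxygenase that oxidises 5-methylcytosine to 5-hydroxymethylcytosine and further oxidised forms, the first steps of active DNA demethylation. The insert carries the F1072C substitution, and the plasmid comes from work defining a human Mendelian disorder caused by TET3 deficiency. It is used to express the tagged variant in mammalian cells, where the epitopes allow detection and affinity purification, presumably to compare its behaviour with that of wild-type TET3.
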