Addgene plasmid #136366: pINTO-N3::hTET3 F1072C
Purpose: Expresses epitope-tagged human TET3 F1072C variant in mammalian cells
Depositing lab: Roberto Bonasio. Depositing organization: University of Pennsylvania. Publication: Delineation of a Human Mendelian Disorder of the DNA Demethylation Machinery: TET3 Deficiency. Beck DB, Petracovici A, He C, Moore HW, Louie RJ, Ansar M, Douzgou S, Sithambaram S, Cottrell T, Santos-Cortez RLP, Prijoles EJ, Bend R, Keren B, Mignot C, Nougues MC, Ounap K, Reimand T, Pajusalu S, Zahid M, Saqib MAN, Buratti J, Seaby EG, McWalter K, Telegrafi A, Baldridge D, Shinawi M, Leal SM, Schaefer GB, Stevenson RE, Banka S, Bonasio R, Fahrner JA. Am J Hum Genet. 2020 Jan 3. pii: S0002-9297(19)30471-9. doi: 10.1016/j.ajhg.2019.12.007. PubMed 31928709.
Backbone
  Vector backbone: pINTO-N3
  Backbone manufacturer: BonasioLab
  Backbone size w/o insert (bp): 6900
  Total vector size (bp): 12300
  Vector type: Mammalian Expression
  Selectable markers: Zeocin
Growth in bacteria
  Bacterial resistance: Ampicillin, 100 μg/mL
  Growth temperature: 37°C
  Growth strain: DH5alpha
  Copy number: High Copy
Gene/Insert
  Gene/Insert name: TET3
  Species: H. sapiens (human)
  Insert size (bp): 5400
  Mutation: F1072C
  GenBank ID: NP_001274420.1
  Entrez Gene: TET3 (a.k.a. hCG_40738)
  Tag / fusion protein: FLAG (N terminal on backbone); HA (N terminal on backbone); 2xStrepTagII (N terminal on backbone)
  Cloning method: Gibson Cloning
  Sequencing primers: 5′ CGCAAATGGGCGGTAGGCGTG; 3′ TAGAAGGCACAGTCGAGG
Terms and licenses: Academic/Nonprofit Terms; Industry Terms: Not Available to Industry
How to cite: pINTO-N3::hTET3 F1072C was a gift from Roberto Bonasio (Addgene plasmid # 136366 ; http://n2t.net/addgene:136366 ; RRID:Addgene_136366)
